Addgene plasmid #47398: Intersectin SH3 domain C
Depositing lab: Peter McPherson. Depositing organization: McGill University. Publication: Intersectin, a novel adaptor protein with two Eps15 homology and five Src homology 3 domains. Yamabhai M, Hoffman NG, Hardison NL, McPherson PS, Castagnoli L, Cesareni G, Kay BK. J Biol Chem. 1998 Nov 20;273(47):31401-7. 10.1074/jbc.273.47.31401 PubMed 9813051.
Backbone
  Vector backbone: pGEX-2t
  Backbone manufacturer: Amersham
  Backbone size w/o insert (bp): 5000
  Vector type: Bacterial Expression
Growth in bacteria
  Bacterial resistance: Ampicillin, 100 μg/mL
  Growth temperature: 37°C
  Growth strain: DH5alpha
  Copy number: High Copy
Gene/Insert
  Gene/Insert name: Intersectin SH3 domain C (alt name: Intersectin)
  Mutation: SH3 domain C
  Promoter: tac
  Tag / fusion protein: GST (N terminal on backbone)
  Cloning method: Unknown
  Sequencing primers: 5′ pGEX5'; 3′ pGEX3'
Terms and licenses: Academic/Nonprofit Terms; Industry Terms: Not Available to Industry
How to cite: Intersectin SH3 domain C was a gift from Peter McPherson (Addgene plasmid # 47398 ; http://n2t.net/addgene:47398 ; RRID:Addgene_47398)
