[The description below was written by a language model from this plasmid's Addgene catalogue record.]
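Description:
Intersectin SH3 domain C is a bacterial expression plasmid built on the pGEX-2T backbone, a vector of roughly 5 kb without insert that is designed for producing glutathione S-transferase (GST) fusion proteins in E. coli. It is recorded as a high-copy plasmid selected with ampicillin. No feature table accompanies the record, so the origin of replication and other backbone elements are not itemised. The cloning method, the insert size and the species of origin of the intersectin sequence are also not stated.

The insert is a fragment of the adaptor protein intersectin limited to a single module, the third (C) of its five Src homology 3 domains. It sits downstream of the backbone-encoded GST, giving an N-terminal GST fusion transcribed from the tac promoter. This is a hybrid trp/lac promoter that is normally kept repressed by the Lac repressor and switched on with IPTG. The GST moiety allows the fusion protein to be captured on glutathione resin. pGEX-2T vectors generally place a thrombin cleavage site between GST and the insert, although the record does not confirm this for the present construct.

A construct of this kind is typically used to make recombinant, affinity-purifiable SH3 domain protein for in vitro binding work, such as pull-downs, overlay assays or ligand screening aimed at identifying the proline-rich partners recognised by an individual SH3 domain. This fits the associated publication, which describes intersectin as an adaptor containing two Eps15 homology domains and five SH3 domains. The plasmid is probably one of a set that expresses each SH3 domain separately, though the record does not say so explicitly.
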