>Addgene plasmid #47398 | Intersectin SH3 domain C | addgene partial sequence | sequence record 68291 | pGEX5
TCGGATCTGGTTCCGCGTGGATCTCGTCGTGCATCTGTTGGATCCCCAGCATTTAAACCTGCCATCCAAG
GAGAAGAATACATATCCATGTACACATATGAGAGCAACGAGCAAGGAGACTTGACCTTTCAGCAAGGAGA
TCTGATTGTGGTGATTAAAAAAGATGGCGACTGGTGGACTGGCACGGTGGGAGAGAAGACTGGGGTTTTC
CCTTCCAACTACGTGAGGCCCAAAGACTCGGAGGCGGCTGGAAGCGGAGGAAAGACAGAATTCATCGTGA
CTGACTGACGATCTGCCTCGCGCGTTTCGGTGATGACGGTGAAAACCTCTGACACATGCAGCTCCCGGAG
ACGGTCACAGCTTGTCTGTAAGCGGATGCCGGGAGCAGACAAGCCCGTCAGGGCGCGTCAGCGGGTGTTG
GCGGGTGTCGGGGCGCAGCCATGACCCAGTCACGTAGCGATAGCGGAGTGTATAATTCTTGAAGACGAAA
GGGCCTCGTGATACGCCTATTTTTATAGGTTAATGTCATGATAATAATGGTTTCTTAGACGTCAGGTGGC
ACTTTTCGGGGAAATGTGCGCGGAACCCCTATTTGTTTATTTTTCTAAATACATTCAAATATGTATCCGC
TCATGAGACAATAACCCTGATAAATGCTTCAATAATATTGAAAAAGGAAGAGTATGAGTATTCAACATTT
CCGTGTCGCCCTTATTCCCTTTTTTGCGGCATTTTGCCTTCCTGTTTTTGCTCACCCAGAAACGCTGGTG
AAAGTAAAAGATGCTGAAGATCAGTTGGGTGCACGAGTGGGTTACATCGAACTGGATCTCAACAGCGGTA
AGATCC
